>Addgene plasmid #217645 | pCW57.1 Ex8 mut WT1 | addgene full sequence | sequence record 433658 | Addgene NGS Result
AATTCTCGACCTCGAGACAAATGGCAGTATTCATCCACAATTTTAAAAGAAAAGGGGGGATTGGGGGGTA
CAGTGCAGGGGAAAGAATAGTAGACATAATAGCAACAGACATACAAACTAAAGAATTACAAAAACAAATT
ACAAAAATTCAAAATTTTCGGGTTTATTACAGGGACAGCAGAGATCCACTTTGGCCGCGAATCGATATGT
CGAGTTTACTCCCTATCAGTGATAGAGAACGTATGTCGAGTTTACTCCCTATCAGTGATAGAGAACGATG
TCGAGTTTACTCCCTATCAGTGATAGAGAACGTATGTCGAGTTTACTCCCTATCAGTGATAGAGAACGTA
TGTCGAGTTTACTCCCTATCAGTGATAGAGAACGTATGTCGAGTTTATCCCTATCAGTGATAGAGAACGT
ATGTCGAGTTTACTCCCTATCAGTGATAGAGAACGTATGTCGAGGTAGGCGTGTACGGTGGGAGGCCTAT
ATAAGCAGAGCTCGTTTAGTGAACCGTCAGATCGCCTGGAGAATTGGCTAGCATCAACAAGTTTGTACAA
AAAAGCAGGCTGGCGCCGGAACCAATTCAGTCGACGCCACCATGTTTCCTAACGCGCCCTACCTGCCCAG
CTGCCTCGAGAGCCAGCCCGCTATTCGCAATCAGGGTTACAGCACGGTCACCTTCGACGGGACGCCCAGC
TACGGTCACACGCCCTCGCACCATGCGGCGCAGTTCCCCAACCACTCATTCAAGCATGAGGATCCCATGG
GCCAGCAGGGCTCGCTGGGTGAGCAGCAGTACTCGGTGCCGCCCCCGGTCTATGGCTGCCACACCCCCAC
CGACAGCTGCACCGGCAGCCAGGCTTTGCTGCTGAGGACGCCCTACAGCAGTGACAATTTATACCAAATG
ACATCCCAGCTTGAATGCATGACCTGGAATCAGATGAACTTAGGAGCCACCTTAAAGGGAGTTGCTGCTG
GGAGCTCCAGCTCAGTGAAATGGACAGAAGGGCAGAGCAACCACAGCACAGGGTACGAGAGCGATAACCA
CACAACGCCCATCCTCTGCGGAGCCCAATACAGAATACACACGCACGGTGTCTTCAGAGGCATTCAGGAT
GTGCGACGTGTGCCTGGAGTAGCCCCGACTCTTGTACGGTCGGCATCTGAGACCAGTGAGAAACGCCCCT
TCATGTGTGCTTACCCAGGCTGCAATAAGAGATATTTTAAGCTGTCCCACTTACAGATGCACAGCAGGAA
GCACACTGGTGAGAAACCATACCAGTGTGACTTCAAGGTGACTGTGAACGAAGGTTTTCTCGTTCAGACC
AGCTCAAAAGACACCAAAGGAGACATACAGGTGTGAAACCATTCCAGTGTAAAACTTGTCAGCGAAAGTT
CTCCCGGTCCGACCACCTGAAGACCCACACCAGGACTCATACAGGTGAAAAGCCCTTCAGCTGTCGGTGG
CCAAGTTGTCAGAAAAAGTTTGCCCGGTCAGATGAATTAGTCCGCCATCACAACATGCATCAGAGAAACA
TGACCAAACTCCAGCTGGCGCTTTGAGGGGTCTCCCTCGGGGACCGTTCAGTGTCCCAGGCAGCACAGTG
TGTGAACTGCTTTCAAGTCTGACTCTCCACTCCTCCTCACTAAAAAGGAAACTTCAGTTGATCTTCTTCA
TCCAACTTCCAAGACAAGATACCGGTGCTTCTGGAAACTACCAGGTGTGCCTGGAAGAGTTGGTCTCTGC
CCTGCCTACTTTTAGTTGACTCACAGGCCCTGGAGAAGCAGCTAACAATGTCTGGTTAGTTAAAAGCCCA
TTGCCATTTGGTGTGGATTTTCTACTGTAAGAAGAGCCATAGCTGATCATGTCCCCCTGACCCTTCCCTT
CTTTTTTTATGCTCGTTTTCGCTGGGGATGGAATTATTGTACCATTTTCTATCATGGAATATTTATAGGC
CAGGGCATGTGTATGTGTCTGCTAATGTAAACTTTGTCATGGTTTCCATTTACTAACAGCAACAGCAAGA
AATAAATCAGAGAGCAAGGCATCGGGGGTGAATCTTGTCTAACATTCCCGAGGTCAGCCAGGCTGCTAAC
CTGGAAAGCAGGATGTAGTTCTGCCAGGCAACTTTTAAAGCTCATGCATTTCAAGCAGCTGAAGAAAGAA
TCAGAACTAACCAGTACCTCTGTATAGAAATCTAAAAGAATTTTACCATTCAGTTAATTCAATGTGAACA
CTGGCACACTGCTCTTAAGAAACTATGAAGATCTGAGATTTTTTTGTGTATGTTTTTGACTCTTTTGAGT
GGTAATCATATGTGTCTTTATAGATGTACATACCTCCTTGCACAAACGGAGGGGAATTCATTTTCATCAC
TGGGAGTGTCCTTAGTGTATAAAAACCATGCTGGTATATGGCTTCAAGTTGTAAAAATGAAAGCGACTTT
AAAAGAAAATAGGGGATGGTCCAGGATCTCCACTGATAAGACTGTTTTTAAGTAACTTAAGGACCTTTGG
GTCTACAAGTATATGTGAAAAAAATGAGACTTACTGGGTGAGGAAATCCATTGTTTAAAGATGGTCGTGT
GTGTGTGTGTGTGTGTGTGTGTTGTGTTGTGTTTTGTTTTTTAAGGGAGGGAGTTTATTATTTACCGTTG
CTTGAAATTACTGTGTAAATATATGTCTGATAATGATTTGCTCTTTGACAACTAAAATTAGGACTGTATA
AGTACTAGATGCATCACTGGGTGTTGATCTTACAAGATATTGATGATAACACTTAAAATTGTAACCTGCA
TTTTTCACTTTGCTCTCAATTAAAGTCTATTCAAAAGGTAATTCGCGGCCGCACTCGAGATATCTAGACC
CAGCTTTCTTGTACAAAGTGGTGATTCCCCCGGGCTGCAGGAATTCCGCCCCCCCCCCCTAACGTTACTG
GCCGAAGCCGCTTGGAATAAGGCCGGTGTGCGTTTGTCTATATGTTATTTTCCACCATATTGCCGTCTTT
TGGCAATGTGAGGGCCCGGAAACCTGGCCCTGTCTTCTTGACGAGCATTCCTAGGGGTCTTTCCCCTCTC
GCCAAAGGAATGCAAGGTCTGTTGAATGTCGTGAAGGAAGCAGTTCCTCTGGAAGCTTCTTGAAGACAAA
CAACGTCTGTAGCGACCCTTTGCAGGCAGCGGAACCCCCCACCTGGCGACAGGTGCCTCTGCGGCCAAAA
GCCACGTGTATAAGATACACCTGCAAAGGCGGCACAACCCCAGTGCCACGTTGTGAGTTGGATAGTTGTG
GAAAGAGTCAAATGGCTCTCCTCAAGCGTATTCAACAAGGGGCTGAAGGATGCCCAGAAGGTACCCCATT
GTATGGGATCTGATCTGGGGCCTCGGTGCACATGCTTTACATGTGTTTAGTCGAGGTTAAAAAAACGTCT
AGGCCCCCCGAACCACGGGGACGTGGTTTTCCTTTGAAAAACACGATGATAATATGGCCACAACCATGGT
GAGCAAGGGCGAGGAGCTGTTCACCGGGGTGGTGCCCATCCTGGTCGAGCTGGACGGCGACGTAAACGGC
CACAAGTTCAGCGTGTCTGGCGAGGGCGAGGGCGATGCCACCTACGGCAAGCTGACCCTGAAGTTCATCT
GCACCACCGGCAAGCTGCCCGTGCCCTGGCCCACCCTCGTGACCACCCTGACCTACGGCGTGCAGTGCTT
CAGCCGCTACCCCGACCACATGAAGCAGCACGACTTCTTCAAGTCCGCCATGCCCGAAGGCTACGTCCAG
GAGCGCACCATCTTCTTCAAGGACGACGGCAACTACAAGACCCGCGCCGAGGTGAAGTTCGAGGGCGACA
CCCTGGTGAACCGCATCGAGCTGAAGGGCATCGACTTCAAGGAGGACGGCAACATCCTGGGGCACAAGCT
GGAGTACAACTACAACAGCCACAACGTCTATATCATGGCCGACAAGCAGAAGAACGGCATCAAGGCGAAC
TTCAAGATCCGCCACAACATCGAGGACGGCAGCGTGCAGCTCGCCGACCACTACCAGCAGAACACCCCCA
TCGGCGACGGCCCCGTGCTGCTGCCCGACAACCACTACCTGAGCACCCAGTCCGCCCTGAGCAAAGACCC
CAACGAGAAGCGCGATCACATGGTCCTGCTGGAGTTCGTGACCGCCGCCGGGATCACTCTCGGCATGGAC
GAGCTGTACAAGTAATGAATTAATTAAGAATTATCAAGCTTATCGATACCGTCGAGATATCTAGACCCAG
CTTTCTTGTACAAAGTGGTTTAGTAATGAACCGGTCCACCACCACCACCACCACTAAGGATCCGGGGTTG
GGGTTGCGCCTTTTCCAAGGCAGCCCTGGGTTTGCGCAGGGACGCGGCTGCTCTGGGCGTGGTTCCGGGA
AACGCAGCGGCGCCGACCCTGGGTCTCGCACATTCTTCACGTCCGTTCGCAGCGTCACCCGGATCTTCGC
CGCTACCCTTGTGGGCCCCCCGGCGACGCTTCCTGCTCCGCCCCTAAGTCGGGAAGGTTCCTTGCGGTTC
GCGGCGTGCCGGACGTGACAAACGGAAGCCGCACGTCTCACTAGTACCCTCGCAGACGGACAGCGCCAGG
GAGCAATGGCAGCGCGCCGACCGCGATGGGCTGTGGCCAATAGCGGCTGCTCAGCAGGGCGCGCCGAGAG
CAGCGGCCGGGAAGGGGCGGTGCGGGAGGCGGGGTGTGGGGCGGTAGTGTGGGCCCTGTTCCTGCCCGCG
CGGTGTTCCGCATTCTGCAAGCCTCCGGAGCGCACGTCGGCAGTCGGCTCCCTCGTTGACCGAATCACCG
ACCTCTCTCCCCAGCAATTCACCATGACCGAGTACAAGCCCACGGTGCGCCTCGCCACCCGCGACGACGT
CCCCAGGGCCGTACGCACCCTCGCCGCCGCGTTCGCCGACTACCCCGCCACGCGCCACACCGTCGATCCG
GACCGCCACATCGAGCGGGTCACCGAGCTGCAAGAACTCTTCCTCACGCGCGTCGGGCTCGACATCGGCA
AGGTGTGGGTCGCGGACGACGGCGCCGCGGTGGCGGTCTGGACCACGCCGGAGAGCGTCGAAGCGGGGGC
GGTGTTCGCCGAGATCGGCCCGCGCATGGCCGAGTTGAGCGGTTCCCGGCTGGCCGCGCAGCAACAGATG
GAAGGCCTCCTGGCGCCGCACCGGCCCAAGGAGCCCGCGTGGTTCCTGGCCACCGTCGGCGTCTCGCCCG
ACCACCAGGGCAAGGGTCTGGGCAGCGCCGTCGTGCTCCCCGGAGTGGAGGCGGCCGAGCGCGCCGGGGT
GCCCGCCTTCCTGGAGACCTCCGCGCCCCGCAACCTCCCCTTCTACGAGCGGCTCGGCTTCACCGTCACC
GCCGACGTCGAGGTGCCCGAAGGACCGCGCACCTGGTGCATGACCCGCAAGCCCGGTGCCGAAGGTAGAG
GTTCTCTCCTCACTTGTGGTGATGTTGAAGAAAACCCTGGTCCAATGTCTAGACTGGACAAGAGCAAAGT
CATAAACGGAGCTCTGGAATTACTCAATGGTGTCGGTATCGAAGGCCTGACGACAAGGAAACTCGCTCAA
AAGCTGGGAGTTGAGCAGCCTACCCTGTACTGGCACGTGAAGAACAAGCGGGCCCTGCTCGATGCCCTGC
CAATCGAGATGCTGGACAGGCATCATACCCACTTCTGCCCCCTGGAAGGCGAGTCATGGCAAGACTTTCT
GCGGAACAACGCCAAGTCATACCGCTGTGCTCTCCTCTCACATCGCGACGGGGCTAAAGTGCATCTCGGC
ACCCGCCCAACAGAGAAACAGTACGAAACCCTGGAAAATCAGCTCGCGTTCCTGTGTCAGCAAGGCTTCT
CCCTGGAGAACGCACTGTACGCTCTGTCCGCCGTGGGCCACTTTACACTGGGCTGCGTATTGGAGGAACA
GGAGCATCAAGTAGCAAAAGAGGAAAGAGAGACACCTACCACCGATTCTATGCCCCCACTTCTGAGACAA
GCAATTGAGCTGTTCGACCGGCAGGGAGCCGAACCTGCCTTCCTTTTCGGCCTGGAACTAATCATATGTG
GCCTGGAGAAACAGCTAAAGTGCGAAAGCGGCGGGCCGACCGACGCCCTTGACGATTTTGACTTAGACAT
GCTCCCAGCCGATGCCCTTGACGACTTTGACCTTGATATGCTGCCTGCTGACGCTCTTGACGATTTTGAC
CTTGACATGCTCCCCGGGTAACTAAGTAAGGATCGATCCAAGATATCGTATTCTTAACTATGTTGCTCCT
TTTACGCTATGTGGATACGCTGCTTTAATGCCTTTGTATCATGCTATTGCTTCCCGTATGGCTTTCATTT
TCTCCTCCTTGTATAAATCCTGGTTGCTGTCTCTTTATGAGGAGTTGTGGCCCGTTGTCAGGCAACGTGG
CGTGGTGTGCACTGTGTTTGCTGACGCAACCCCCACTGGTTGGGGCATTGCCACCACCTGTCAGCTCCTT
TCCGGGACTTTCGCTTTCCCCCTCCCTATTGCCACGGCGGAACTCATCGCCGCCTGCCTTGCCCGCTGCT
GGACAGGGGCTCGGCTGTTGGGCACTGACAATTCCGTGGTGTTGTCGGGGAAGCTGACGTCCTTTCCATG
GCTGCTCGCCTGTGTTGCCACCTGGATTCTGCGCGGGACGTCCTTCTGCTACGTCCCTTCGGCCCTCAAT
CCAGCGGACCTTCCTTCCCGCGGCCTGCTGCCGGCTCTGCGGCCTCTTCCGCGTCTTCGCCTTCGCCCTC
AGACGAGTCGGATCTCCCTTTGGGCCGCCTCCCCGCCTGTTTCGCCTCGGCGTCCGGACTAGAGGTACCT
TTAAGACCAATGACTTACAAGGCAGCTGTAGATCTTAGCCACTTTTTAAAAGAAAAGGGGGGACTGGAAG
GGCTAATTCACTCCCAACGAAGACAAGATCTGCTTTTTGCTTGTACTGGGTCTCTCTGGTTAGACCAGAT
CTGAGCCTGGGAGCTCTCTGGCTAACTAGGGAACCCACTGCTTAAGCCTCAATAAAGCTTGCCTTGAGTG
CTTCAAGTAGTGTGTGCCCGTCTGTTGTGTGACTCTGGTAACTAGAGATCCCTCAGACCCTTTTAGTCAG
TGTGGAAAATCTCTAGCAGTAGTAGTTCATGTCATCTTATTATTCAGTATTTATAACTTGCAAAGAAATG
AATATCAGAGAGTGAGAGGAACTTGTTTATTGCAGCTTATAATGGTTACAAATAAAGCAATAGCATCACA
AATTTCACAAATAAAGCATTTTTTTCACTGCATTCTAGTTGTGGTTTGTCCAAACTCATCAATGTATCTT
ATCATGTCTGGCTCTAGCTATCCCGCCCCTAACTCCGCCCATCCCGCCCCTAACTCCGCCCAGTTCCGCC
CATTCTCCGCCCCATGGCTGACTAATTTTTTTTATTTATGCAGAGGCCGAGGCCGCCTCGGCCTCTGAGC
TATTCCAGAAGTAGTGAGGAGGCTTTTTTGGAGGCCTTTCAAATATGTATCCGCTCATGAGACAATAACC
CTGATAAATGCTTCAATAATATTGAAAAAGGAAGAGTATGAGTATTCAACATTTCCGTGTCGCCCTTATT
CCCTTTTTTGCGGCATTTTGCCTTCCTGTTTTTGCTCACCCAGAAACGCTGGTGAAAGTAAAAGATGCTG
AAGATCAGTTGGGTGCACGAGTGGGTTACATCGAACTGGATCTCAACAGCGGTAAGATCCTTGAGAGTTT
TCGCCCCGAAGAACGTTTTCCAATGATGAGCACTTTTAAAGTTCTGCTATGTGGCGCGGTATTATCCCGT
ATTGACGCCGGGCAAGAGCAACTCGGTCGCCGCATACACTATTCTCAGAATGACTTGGTTGAGTACTCAC
CAGTCACAGAAAAGCATCTTACGGATGGCATGACAGTAAGAGAATTATGCAGTGCTGCCATAACCATGAG
TGATAACACTGCGGCCAACTTACTTCTGACAACGATCGGAGGACCGAAGGAGCTAACCGCTTTTTTGCAC
AACATGGGGGATCATGTAACTCGCCTTGATCGTTGGGAACCGGAGCTGAATGAAGCCATACCAAACGACG
AGCGTGACACCACGATGCCTGTAGCAATGGCAACAACGTTGCGCAAACTATTAACTGGCGAACTACTTAC
TCTAGCTTCCCGGCAACAATTAATAGACTGGATGGAGGCGGATAAAGTTGCAGGACCACTTCTGCGCTCG
GCCCTTCCGGCTGGCTGGTTTATTGCTGATAAATCTGGAGCCGGTGAGCGTGGGTCTCGCGGTATCATTG
CAGCACTGGGGCCAGATGGTAAGCCCTCCCGTATCGTAGTTATCTACACGACGGGGAGTCAGGCAACTAT
GGATGAACGAAATAGACAGATCGCTGAGATAGGTGCCTCACTGATTAAGCATTGGTAACTGTCAGACCAA
GTTTACTCATATATACTTTAGATTGATTTAAAACTTCATTTTTAATTTAAAAGGATCTAGGTGAAGATCC
TTTTTGATAATCTCATGACCAAAATCCCTTAACGTGAGTTTTCGTTCCACTGAGCGTCAGACCCCGTAGA
AAAGATCAAAGGATCTTCTTGAGATCCTTTTTTTCTGCGCGTAATCTGCTGCTTGCAAACAAAAAAACCA
CCGCTACCAGCGGTGGTTTGTTTGCCGGATCAAGAGCTACCAACTCTTTTTCCGAAGGTAACTGGCTTCA
GCAGAGCGCAGATACCAAATACTGTTCTTCTAGTGTAGCCGTAGTTAGGCCACCACTTCAAGAACTCTGT
AGCACCGCCTACATACCTCGCTCTGCTAATCCTGTTACCAGTGGCTGCTGCCAGTGGCGATAAGTCGTGT
CTTACCGGGTTGGACTCAAGACGATAGTTACCGGATAAGGCGCAGCGGTCGGGCTGAACGGGGGGTTCGT
GCACACAGCCCAGCTTGGAGCGAACGACCTACACCGAACTGAGATACCTACAGCGTGAGCTATGAGAAAG
CGCCACGCTTCCCGAAGGGAGAAAGGCGGACAGGTATCCGGTAAGCGGCAGGGTCGGAACAGGAGAGCGC
ACGAGGGAGCTTCCAGGGGGAAACGCCTGGTATCTTTATAGTCCTGTCGGGTTTCGCCACCTCTGACTTG
AGCGTCGATTTTTGTGATGCTCGTCAGGGGGGCGGAGCCTATGGAAAAACGCCAGCAACGCGGCCTTTTT
ACGGTTCCTGGCCTTTTGCTGGCCTTTTGCTCACATGTTCTTTCCTGCGTTATCCCCTGATTCTGTGGAT
AACCGTATTACCGCCTTTGAGTGAGCTGATACCGCTCGCCGCAGCCGAACGACCGAGCGCAGCGAGTCAG
TGAGCGAGGAAGCGGAAGAGCGCCCAATACGCAAACCGCCTCTCCCCGCGCGTTGGCCGATTCATTAATG
CAGCTGGCACGACAGGTTTCCCGACTGGAAAGCGGGCAGTGAGCGCAACGCAATTAATGTGAGTTAGCTC
ACTCATTAGGCACCCCAGGCTTTACACTTTATGCTTCCGGCTCGTATGTTGTGTGGAATTGTGAGCGGAT
AACAATTTCACACAGGAAACAGCTATGACCATGATTACGCCAAGCGCGCAATTAACCCTCACTAAAGGGA
ACAAAAGCTGGAGCTGCAAGCTTAATGTAGTCTTATGCAATACTCTTGTAGTCTTGCAACATGGTAACGA
TGAGTTAGCAACATGCCTTACAAGGAGAGAAAAAGCACCGTGCATGCCGATTGGTGGAAGTAAGGTGGTA
CGATCGTGCCTTATTAGGAAGGCAACAGACGGGTCTGACATGGATTGGACGAACCACTGAATTGCCGCAT
TGCAGAGATATTGTATTTAAGTGCCTAGCTCGATACATAAACGGGTCTCTCTGGTTAGACCAGATCTGAG
CCTGGGAGCTCTCTGGCTAACTAGGGAACCCACTGCTTAAGCCTCAATAAAGCTTGCCTTGAGTGCTTCA
AGTAGTGTGTGCCCGTCTGTTGTGTGACTCTGGTAACTAGAGATCCCTCAGACCCTTTTAGTCAGTGTGG
AAAATCTCTAGCAGTGGCGCCCGAACAGGGACTTGAAAGCGAAAGGGAAACCAGAGGAGCTCTCTCGACG
CAGGACTCGGCTTGCTGAAGCGCGCACGGCAAGAGGCGAGGGGCGGCGACTGGTGAGTACGCCAAAAATT
TTGACTAGCGGAGGCTAGAAGGAGAGAGATGGGTGCGAGAGCGTCAGTATTAAGCGGGGGAGAATTAGAT
CGCGATGGGAAAAAATTCGGTTAAGGCCAGGGGGAAAGAAAAAATATAAATTAAAACATATAGTATGGGC
AAGCAGGGAGCTAGAACGATTCGCAGTTAATCCTGGCCTGTTAGAAACATCAGAAGGCTGTAGACAAATA
CTGGGACAGCTACAACCATCCCTTCAGACAGGATCAGAAGAACTTAGATCATTATATAATACAGTAGCAA
CCCTCTATTGTGTGCATCAAAGGATAGAGATAAAAGACACCAAGGAAGCTTTAGACAAGATAGAGGAAGA
GCAAAACAAAAGTAAGACCACCGCACAGCAAGCGGCCGCTGATCTTCAGACCTGGAGGAGGAGATATGAG
GGACAATTGGAGAAGTGAATTATATAAATATAAAGTAGTAAAAATTGAACCATTAGGAGTAGCACCCACC
AAGGCAAAGAGAAGAGTGGTGCAGAGAGAAAAAAGAGCAGTGGGAATAGGAGCTTTGTTCCTTGGGTTCT
TGGGAGCAGCAGGAAGCACTATGGGCGCAGCGTCAATGACGCTGACGGTACAGGCCAGACAATTATTGTC
TGGTATAGTGCAGCAGCAGAACAATTTGCTGAGGGCTATTGAGGCGCAACAGCATCTGTTGCAACTCACA
GTCTGGGGCATCAAGCAGCTCCAGGCAAGAATCCTGGCTGTGGAAAGATACCTAAAGGATCAACAGCTCC
TGGGGATTTGGGGTTGCTCTGGAAAACTCATTTGCACCACTGCTGTGCCTTGGAATGCTAGTTGGAGTAA
TAAATCTCTGGAACAGATTTGGAATCACACGACCTGGATGGAGTGGGACAGAGAAATTAACAATTACACA
AGCTTAATACACTCCTTAATTGAAGAATCGCAAAACCAGCAAGAAAAGAATGAACAAGAATTATTGGAAT
TAGATAAATGGGCAAGTTTGTGGAATTGGTTTAACATAACAAATTGGCTGTGGTATATAAAATTATTCAT
AATGATAGTAGGAGGCTTGGTAGGTTTAAGAATAGTTTTTGCTGTACTTTCTATAGTGAATAGAGTTAGG
CAGGGATATTCACCATTATCGTTTCAGACCCACCTCCCAACCCCGAGGGGAC
Features (pLannotate 1.2.2; 35 found; start..end, strand, type, name):
     41..158     +  misc_feature   cPPT/CTS: central polypurine tract and central termination sequence of HIV-1
    212..526     +  promoter       tight TRE promoter: Tet-responsive promoter PTight, consisting of seven tet operator sequences followed by the minimal CMV promoter
    547..571     +  protein_bind   attB1: mutant version of attB; recombination site for the Gateway® BP reaction BP Clonase™
    566..1276    +  CDS            WT1 (fragment): WT1_HUMAN - Experimental evidence at protein level: Swiss-Prot protein existence level 1. Transcription factor that plays an important role in cellular development and cell survival (PubMed:7862533). Recognizes and binds to the DNA sequence 5'-GCG(T/G)GGGCG-3' (PubMed:7862533, PubMed:17716689, PubMed:25258363). Regulates the expression of numerous target genes, including EPO. Plays an essential role for development of the urogenital system. It has a tumor suppressor as well as an oncogenic role in tumor formation. Function may be isoform-specific: isoforms lacking the KTS motif may act as tran
   1303..1563    +  CDS            wt1-b (fragment): WT1B_XENLA - Also known as wt1 From Xenopus laevis (African clawed frog).
   2868..2892    -  protein_bind   attB2: mutant version of attB; recombination site for the Gateway® BP reaction BP Clonase™
   2896..2916    +  misc_feature   MCS (fragment): pBluescript multiple cloning site
   3020..3482    +  misc_feature   IRES: internal ribosome entry site (IRES) of the encephalomyocarditis virus (EMCV)
   3496..4215    +  CDS            EGFP: the original enhanced GFP (Yang et al., 1996) mammalian codon-optimized
   4232..4255    +  misc_feature   MCS (fragment): pBluescript multiple cloning site
   4265..4289    -  protein_bind   attB2: mutant version of attB; recombination site for the Gateway® BP reaction BP Clonase™
   4306..4324    +  CDS            9xHis (fragment): 9xHis affinity tag
   4334..4844    +  promoter       hPGK promoter: human phosphoglycerate kinase 1 promoter
   4854..5450    +  CDS            PuroR (fragment): puromycin N-acetyltransferase; pac from Streptomyces; confers resistance to puromycin
   5505..6202    +  CDS            rtTA3 (fragment): reverse tetracycline transactivator 3 activates expression from Tet-responsive promoters in the presence of doxycycline
   6132..6242    +  CDS            VP48: 3 tandem repeats of the minimal activation domain of herpes simplex virus VP16 (Cheng et al., 2013)
   6278..6826    +  misc_feature   WPRE (fragment): woodchuck hepatitis virus posttranscriptional regulatory element
   6852..6923    +  CDS            nef (fragment): NEF_HV1Z2 - Experimental evidence at protein level: Swiss-Prot protein existence level 1. Extracellular Nef protein targets CD4(+) T-lymphocytes for apoptosis by interacting with CXCR4 surface receptors. From Human immunodeficiency virus type 1 group M subtype D (isolate Z2/CDC-Z34) (HIV-1).
   6925..7158    +  LTR            3' LTR (ΔU3): self-inactivating 3' long terminal repeat (LTR) from HIV-1
   7230..7351    +  polyA_signal   SV40 poly(A) signal: SV40 polyadenylation signal
   7391..7526    +  rep_origin     SV40 ori: SV40 origin of replication
   7534..7597    +  promoter       AmpR promoter: bla
   7598..8458    +  CDS            AmpR: β-lactamase; bla; confers resistance to ampicillin, carbenicillin, and related antibiotics
   8629..9217    +  rep_origin     ori: high-copy-number ColE1/pMB1/pBR322/pUC origin of replication
   9400..9492    +  CDS            lacI (fragment): lac repressor; lacI; The lac repressor binds to the lac operator to inhibit transcription in E. coli. This inhibition can be relieved by adding lactose or isopropyl-β-D-thiogalactopyranoside (IPTG).
   9505..9526    +  protein_bind   CAP binding site: CAP binding activates transcription in the presence of cAMP. E. coli catabolite activator protein
   9541..9571    +  promoter       lac promoter: promoter for the E. coli lac operon
   9575..9597    +  protein_bind   lac operator (fragment): The lac repressor binds to the lac operator to inhibit transcription in E. coli. This inhibition can be relieved by adding lactose or isopropyl-β-D-thiogalactopyranoside (IPTG). lac repressor encoded by lacI
   9640..9658    +  promoter       T3 promoter: promoter for bacteriophage T3 RNA polymerase
   9686..9912    +  promoter       RSV promoter: Rous sarcoma virus enhancer/promoter
   9913..10093   +  LTR            5' LTR (truncated): truncated 5' long terminal repeat (LTR) from HIV-1
  10140..10265   +  misc_feature   HIV-1 Ψ: packaging signal of human immunodeficiency virus type 1
  10249..10612   +  CDS            HIV-1 gag (fragment): gag protein from human immunodeficiency virus 1; gag
  10758..10991   +  misc_feature   RRE: The Rev response element (RRE) of HIV-1 allows for Rev-dependent mRNA export from the nucleus to the cytoplasm.
  11368..11392   +  CDS            Rev (fragment): human immunodeficiency virus 1 (HIV-1) Rev protein; rev; enhances nuclear export of unspliced and incompletely spliced viral mRNAs
