[The description below was written by a language model from this plasmid's Addgene catalogue record and pLannotate feature annotations shown in this document.]
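Description:
pCW57.1 Ex8 mut WT1 is a doxycycline-inducible mammalian expression plasmid built on the pCW57.1 backbone. The catalogue lists it only as a mammalian expression vector, but the feature table shows the architecture of a third-generation, self-inactivating HIV-1 lentiviral transfer vector. An RSV promoter drives a truncated 5' LTR, followed by the Ψ packaging signal, a gag fragment, the RRE, cPPT/CTS, a WPRE and a ΔU3 3' LTR, so the cassette can be packaged into virus and integrated into target cells. In bacteria it is maintained through a high-copy ColE1/pUC-type origin and selected with ampicillin. An SV40 poly(A) signal and SV40 origin lie downstream of the 3' LTR.

The payload, introduced by Gateway recombination and flanked by attB sites, is a human WT1 cDNA carrying a frameshift mutation in exon 8. It sits under the tight TRE promoter (seven tet operators plus a minimal CMV promoter). The annotation detects WT1 as two separate fragments rather than one continuous reading frame, which may reflect the mutation or isoform differences, although the exact change is not stated. Downstream of the cDNA, the table shows an EMCV IRES followed by EGFP, which should allow induced cells to be tracked by fluorescence. A second attB2 site follows this unit. A constitutive hPGK promoter drives puromycin resistance and the rtTA3 reverse transactivator. This makes the system all-in-one: transduced cells are selected with puromycin, and adding doxycycline lets rtTA activate the TRE. The construct is intended for inducible expression of mutant WT1, and the associated publication studies WT1 in acute myeloid leukemia.
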