Addgene plasmid #217645: pCW57.1 Ex8 mut WT1
Purpose: Dox inducible WT1 cDNA with exon 8 mutation
Depositing lab: Constanze Bonifer. Depositing organization: University of Birmingham. Publication: Isoform-specific and signaling-dependent propagation of acute myeloid leukemia by Wilms tumor 1. Potluri S, Assi SA, Chin PS, Coleman DJL, Pickin A, Moriya S, Seki N, Heidenreich O, Cockerill PN, Bonifer C. Cell Rep. 2021 Apr 20;35(3):109010. doi: 10.1016/j.celrep.2021.109010. PubMed 33882316.
Backbone
  Vector backbone: pCW57.1
  Backbone manufacturer: Addgene #41393
  Vector type: Mammalian Expression
Growth in bacteria
  Bacterial resistance: Ampicillin, 100 μg/mL
  Growth temperature: 37°C
  Growth strain: NEB Stable
  Copy number: High Copy
Gene/Insert
  Gene/Insert name: WT1
  Species: H. sapiens (human)
  Mutation: Frameshift exon 8
  Entrez Gene: WT1 (a.k.a. AWT1, GUD, NPHS4, WAGR, WIT-2, WT-1, WT33)
  Cloning method: Gateway Cloning
Terms and licenses: Academic/Nonprofit Terms; Industry Terms: Not Available to Industry
How to cite: pCW57.1 Ex8 mut WT1 was a gift from Constanze Bonifer (Addgene plasmid # 217645 ; http://n2t.net/addgene:217645 ; RRID:Addgene_217645)
